>Addgene plasmid #22762 | pAc5.1A-Dm-miR-13b-1 | depositor full sequence | sequence record 57773 | pAc5.1A-Dm-miR-13b-1 sequence 5688 bps
CTTCAAGGAATTAATTCTATATTCTAAAAACACAAATGATACTTCTAAAAAAAATCATGAATGGCATCAA
CTCTGAATCAAATCTTTGCAGATGCACCTACTTCTCATTTCCACTGTCACATCATTTTTCCAGATCTCGC
TGCCTGTTATGTGGCCCACAAACCAAGACACGTTTTATGGCCATTAAAGCTGGCTGATCGTCGCCAAACA
CCAAATACATATCAATATGTACATTCGAGAAAGAAGCGATCAAAGAAGCGTCTTCGGGCGAGTAGGAGAA
TGCGGAGGAGAAGGAGAACGAGCTGATCTAGTATCTCTCCACAATCCAATGCCAACTGACCAACTGGCCA
TATTCGGAGCAATTTGAAGCCAATTTCCATCGCCTGGCGATCGCTCCATTCTTGGCTATATGTTTTTCAC
CGTTCCCGGGGCCATTTTCAAAGACTCGTCGGTAAGATAAGATTGTGTCACTCGCTGTCTCTCTTCATTT
GTCGAAGAATGCTGAGGAATTTCGCGATGACGTCGGCGAGTATTTTGAAGAATGAGAATAATTTGTATTT
ATACGAAAATCAGTTAGTGGAATTTTCTACAAAAACATGTTATCTATAGATAATTTTGTTGCAAAATATG
TTGACTATGACAAAGATTGTATGTATATACCTTTAATGTATTCTCATTTTCTTATGTATTTATAATGGCA
ATGATGATACTGATGATATTTTAAGATGATGCCAGACCACAGGCTGATTTCTGCGTCTTTTGCCGAACGC
AGTGCATGTGCGGTTGTTGTTTTTTGGAATAGTTTCAATTTTCGGACTGTCCGCTTTGATTTCAGTTTCT
TGGCTTATTCAAAAAGCAAAGTAAAGCCAAAAAAGCGAGATGGCAATACCAAATGCGGCAAAACGGTAGT
GGAAGGAAAGGGGTGCGGGGCAGCGGAAGGAAGGGTGGGGCGGGGCGTGGCGGGGTCTGTGGCTGGGCGC
GACGTCACCGACGTTGGAGCCACTCCTTTGACCATGTGTGCGTGTGTGTATTATTCGTGTCTCGCCACTC
GCCGGTTGTTTTTTTCTTTTTATCTCGCTCTCTCTAGCGCCATCTCGTACGCATGCTCAACGCACCGCAT
GTTGCCGTGTCCTTTATGCGTCATTTTGGCTCGAAATAGGCAATTATTTAAACAAAGATTAGTCAACGAA
AACGCTAAAATAAATAAGTCTACAATATGGTTACTTATTGCCATGTGTGTGCAGCCAACGATAGCAACAA
AAGCAACAACACAGTGGCTTTCCCTCTTTCACTTTTTGTTTGCAAGCGCGTGCGAGCAAGACGGCACGAC
CGGCAAACGCAATTACGCTGACAAAGAGCAGACGAAGTTTTGGCCGAAAAACATCAAGGCGCCTGATACG
AATGCATTTGCAATAACAATTGCGATATTTAATATTGTTTATGAAGCTGTTTGACTTCAAAACACACAAA
AAAAAAAATAAAACAAATTATTTGAAAGAGAATTAGGAATCGGACAGCTTATCGTTACGGGCTAACAGCA
CACCGAGACGAAATAGCTTACCTGACGTCACAGCCTCTGGAAGAACTGCCGCCAAGCAGAGAGAGAGAGA
AAAAGAGGGAGAGCAGCTTAGACCGCATGTGCTTGTGTGTGAGGCGTCTCTCTCTTCGTCTCCTGTTTGC
GCAAACGCATAGACTGCACTGAGAAAATCGATTACCTATTTTTTATGAATGAATATTTGCACTATTACTA
TTCAAAACTATTAAGATAGCAATCACATTCAATAGCCAAATACTATACCACCTGAGCGATGCAACGAAAT
GATCAATTTGAGCAAAAATGCTGCATATTTAGGACGGCATCATTATAGAAATGCTTCTTGCTGTGTACTT
TTCTCTCGTCTGGCAGCTGTTTCGCCGTTATTGTTAAAACCGGCTTAAGTTAGGTGTGTTTTCTACGACT
AGTGATGCCCCTACTAGAAGATGTGTGTTGCACAAATGTCCCTGAATAACCAATTTGAAGTGCAGATAGC
AGTAAACGTAAGCTAATATGAATATTATTTAACTGTAATGTTTTAATATCGCTGGACATTACTAATAAAC
CCACTATAAACACATGTACATATGTATGTTTTGGCATACAATGAGTAGTTGGGGAAAAAATGTGTAAAAG
CACCGTGACCATCACAGCATAAAGATAACCAGCTGAAGTATCGAATATGAGTAACCCCCAAATTGAATCA
CATGCCGCAACTGATAGGACCCATGGAAGTACACTCTTCATGGCGATATACAAGACACACACAAGCACGA
ACACCCAGTTGCGGAGGAAATTCTCCGTAAATGAAAACCCAATCGGCGAACAATTCATACCCATATATGG
TAAAAGTTTTGAACGCGACTTGAGAGCGGAGAGCATTGCGGCTGATAAGGTTTTAGCGCTAAGCGGGCTT
TATAAAACGGGCTGCGGGACCAGTTTTCATATCACTACCGTTTGAGTTCTTGTGCTGTGTGGATACTCCT
CCCGACACAAAGCCGCTCCATCAGCCAGCAGTCGTCTAATCCAGAGACCCCGGATCGGGGTACCTACTAG
TCCAGTGTGGTGGAATTCGTGCGAATCGCGGCAGCGGATCAAAAAACATATATTTCATAACCGACTGAAC
CACGTCTTTCTTATACCATGTCGTTAAAATGTTTGTGAACTTATGTATTCACAATCATATCACAGCCATT
TTGACGAGTTTGGGTAAAGAAATCTCAACATTGAGCGGATCTATCCTGCACTCGTCGACGACGCCCAATA
ACCATCTGAAAATCGGAGAAGGAATAAGGATACACATAAGTTTTAGATTTTTTGTTTTTTTTTTGTTGTT
TTTTTTTTGTAGTTTTTGTTTTTATTTAAATTTATAATAATTGTTATTTTTATATTCTTTTTTTTCATTT
AAGGAAACCTCGAGTCTAGAGGGCCCTTCGAAGGTAAGCCTATCCCTAACCCTCTCCTCGGTCTCGATTC
TACGCGTACCGGTCATCATCACCATCACCATTGAGTTTAAACCCGCTGATCAGCCTCGACTGTGCCTTCT
AAGGCCTGAGCTCGCTGATCAGCCTCGATCGAGGATCCAGACATGATAAGATACATTGATGAGTTTGGAC
AAACCACAACTAGAATGCAGTGAAAAAAATGCTTTATTTGTGAAATTTGTGATGCTATTGCTTTATTTGT
AACCATTATAAGCTGCAATAAACAAGTTAACAACAACAATTGCATTCATTTTATGTTTCAGGTTCAGGGG
GAGGTGTGGGAGGTTTTTTAAAGCAAGTAAAACCTCTACAAATGTGGTATGGCTGATTATGATCAGTCGA
CCGATGCCCTTGAGAGCCTTCAACCCAGTCAGCTCCTTCCGGTGGGCGCGGGGCATGACTATCGTCGCCG
CACTTATGACTGTCTTCTTTATCATGCAACTCGTAGGACAGGTGCCGGCAGCGCTCTGGGTCATTTTCGG
CGAGGACCGCTTTCGCTGGAGCGCGACGATGATCGGCCTGTCGCTTGCGGTATTCGGAATCTTGCACGCC
CTCGCTCAAGCCTTCGTCACTGGTCCCGCCACCAAACGTTTCGGCGAGAAGCAGGCCATTATCGCCGGCA
TGGCGGCCGACGCGCTGGGCTACGTCTTGCTGGCGTTCGCGACGCGAGGCTGGATGGCCTTCCCCATTAT
GATTCTTCTCGCTTCCGGCGGCATCGGGATGCCCGCGTTGCAGGCCATGCTGTCCAGGCAGGTAGATGAC
GACCATCAGGGACAGCTTCAAGGATCGCTCGCGGCTCTTACCAGCCAGCAAAAGGCCAGGAACCGTAAAA
AGGCCGCGTTGCTGGCGTTTTTCCATAGGCTCCGCCCCCCTGACGAGCATCACAAAAATCGACGCTCAAG
TCAGAGGTGGCGAAACCCGACAGGACTATAAAGATACCAGGCGTTTCCCCCTGGAAGCTCCCTCGTGCGC
TCTCCTGTTCCGACCCTGCCGCTTACCGGATACCTGTCCGCCTTTCTCCCTTCGGGAAGCGTGGCGCTTT
CTCAATGCTCACGCTGTAGGTATCTCAGTTCGGTGTAGGTCGTTCGCTCCAAGCTGGGCTGTGTGCACGA
ACCCCCCGTTCAGCCCGACCGCTGCGCCTTATCCGGTAACTATCGTCTTGAGTCCAACCCGGTAAGACAC
GACTTATCGCCACTGGCAGCAGCCACTGGTAACAGGATTAGCAGAGCGAGGTATGTAGGCGGTGCTACAG
AGTTCTTGAAGTGGTGGCCTAACTACGGCTACACTAGAAGGACAGTATTTGGTATCTGCGCTCTGCTGAA
GCCAGTTACCTTCGGAAAAAGAGTTGGTAGCTCTTGATCCGGCAAACAAACCACCGCTGGTAGCGGTGGT
TTTTTTGTTTGCAAGCAGCAGATTACGCGCAGAAAAAAAGGATCTCAAGAAGATCCTTTGATCTTTTCTA
CGGGGTCTGACGCTCAGTGGAACGAAAACTCACGTTAAGGGATTTTGGTCATGAGATTATCAAAAAGGAT
CTTCACCTAGATCCTTTTAAATTAAAAATGAAGTTTTAAATCAATCTAAAGTATATATGAGTAAACTTGG
TCTGACAGTTACCAATGCTTAATCAGTGAGGCACCTATCTCAGCGATCTGTCTATTTCGTTCATCCATAG
TTGCCTGACTCCCCGTCGTGTAGATAACTACGATACGGGAGGGCTTACCATCTGGCCCCAGTGCTGCAAT
GATACCGCGAGACCCACGCTCACCGGCTCCAGATTTATCAGCAATAAACCAGCCAGCCGGAAGGGCCGAG
CGCAGAAGTGGTCCTGCAACTTTATCCGCCTCCATCCAGTCTATTAATTGTTGCCGGGAAGCTAGAGTAA
GTAGTTCGCCAGTTAATAGTTTGCGCAACGTTGTTGCCATTGCTGCAGGCATCGTGGTGTCACGCTCGTC
GTTTGGTATGGCTTCATTCAGCTCCGGTTCCCAACGATCAAGGCGAGTTACATGATCCCCCATGTTGTGC
AAAAAAGCGGTTAGCTCCTTCGGTCCTCCGATCGTTGTCAGAAGTAAGTTGGCCGCAGTGTTATCACTCA
TGGTTATGGCAGCACTGCATAATTCTCTTACTGTCATGCCATCCGTAAGATGCTTTTCTGTGACTGGTGA
GTACTCAACCAAGTCATTCTGAGAATAGTGTATGCGGCGACCGAGTTGCTCTTGCCCGGCGTCAACACGG
GATAATACCGCGCCACATAGCAGAACTTTAAAAGTGCTCATCATTGGAAAACGTTCTTCGGGGCGAAAAC
TCTCAAGGATCTTACCGCTGTTGAGATCCAGTTCGATGTAACCCACTCGTGCACCCAACTGATCTTCAGC
ATCTTTTACTTTCACCAGCGTTTCTGGGTGAGCAAAAACAGGAAGGCAAAATGCCGCAAAAAAGGGAATA
AGGGCGACACGGAAATGTTGAATACTCATACTCTTCCTTTTTCAATATTATTGAAGCATTTATCAGGGTT
ATTGTCTCATGAGCGGATACATATTTGAATGTATTTAGAAAAATAAACAAATAGGGGTTCCGCGCACATT
TCCCCGAAAAGTGCCACCTGACGTCTAAGAAACCATTATTATCATGACATTAACCTATAAAAATAGGCGT
ATCACGAGGCCCTTTCGT
Features (pLannotate 1.2.2; 10 found; start..end, strand, type, name):
     56..2568    +  promoter       Ac5 promoter: Drosophila melanogaster actin 5C promoter
   2676..2742    +  ncRNA          mir-2 (fragment): Accession: RF00047 - mir-2 microRNA precursor
   2855..2876    +  promoter       URA3 promoter (fragment): S. cerevisiae URA3
   2973..3014    +  CDS            V5 tag: epitope tag from simian virus 5
   3114..3248    -  polyA_signal   SV40 poly(A) signal: SV40 polyadenylation signal
   3271..3355    -  CDS            large T antigen (fragment): large T antigen from SV40 (simian virus 40)
   3356..3826    +  CDS            TcR (fragment): tetracycline efflux protein; tet; confers resistance to tetracycline
   3870..4458    -  rep_origin     ori: high-copy-number ColE1/pMB1/pBR322/pUC origin of replication
   4629..5489    -  CDS            AmpR: β-lactamase; bla; confers resistance to ampicillin, carbenicillin, and related antibiotics
   5490..5594    -  promoter       AmpR promoter: bla
