[The description below was written by a language model from this plasmid's Addgene catalogue record and pLannotate feature annotations shown in this document.]
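Description:
pAc5.1A-Dm-miR-13b-1 is a Drosophila expression plasmid built on the commercial pAc5.1A backbone and designed to overexpress the microRNA miR-13b-1 in fly cells. It is maintained in E. coli as a high-copy plasmid through a ColE1/pUC-type origin of replication and is selected with ampicillin via the β-lactamase gene and its native bla promoter. The record does not list any marker for selection in insect cells, which suggests delivery by transient transfection or by co-transfection with a separate selection plasmid.

The payload is a roughly 340 bp fragment of the D. melanogaster mir-13b-1 primary transcript, inserted between the EcoRI and XhoI sites of the polylinker, both of which are retained. It sits directly downstream of the actin 5C (Ac5) promoter, a strong constitutive promoter about 2.5 kb long, and upstream of the SV40 polyadenylation signal. The automated annotation labels the hairpin region as a mir-2 family precursor, consistent with miR-13b belonging to that family. Transcription yields a pri-miRNA that the endogenous Drosha and Dicer machinery would process into mature miR-13b. The V5 epitope tag coding sequence from the backbone lies downstream of the insert, but it has no function here because the insert is a non-coding RNA. The short hits to a URA3 promoter, SV40 large T antigen and a tetracycline resistance gene are fragments, most likely backbone remnants or chance matches rather than functional elements.

The associated work was a genome-wide analysis of mRNAs regulated by Drosha and Argonaute proteins in Drosophila. In that context the plasmid would serve to supply miR-13b-1 in cultured fly cells, for example to test silencing of candidate target transcripts.
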