Addgene plasmid #22762: pAc5.1A-Dm-miR-13b-1
Depositing lab: Elisa Izaurralde. Depositing organization: Max Planck Institute for Developmental Biology. Publication: Genome-wide analysis of mRNAs regulated by Drosha and Argonaute proteins in Drosophila melanogaster. Rehwinkel J, Natalin P, Stark A, Brennecke J, Cohen SM, Izaurralde E. Mol Cell Biol. 2006 Apr . 26(8):2965-75. 10.1128/MCB.26.8.2965-2975.2006 PubMed 16581772.
Backbone
  Vector backbone: pAc5.1A
  Backbone manufacturer: Invitrogen
  Backbone size w/o insert (bp): 5348
  Vector type: Drosophila expression
Growth in bacteria
  Bacterial resistance: Ampicillin, 100 μg/mL
  Growth temperature: 37°C
  Growth strain: DH5alpha
  Growth instructions: Dh5 alpha and XL1-blue
  Copy number: High Copy
Gene/Insert
  Gene/Insert name: micro RNA 13b-1 (alt name: miR-13b-1)
  Species: D. melanogaster (fly); primary transcript
  Insert size (bp): 340
  GenBank ID: NR_002026
  Entrez Gene: mir-13b-1 (a.k.a. Dmel_CR32933, CR32933, Dmel\CR32933, dme-mir-13b-1, miR-13, miR-13B, miR-13b, miR-13b-1, mir-13, mir-13b)
  Cloning method: Restriction Enzyme; 5′ cloning site EcoRI (not destroyed); 3′ cloning site XhoI (not destroyed)
  Sequencing primers: 5′ Ac5 forward primer site; 3′ BGH reverse priming site
Terms and licenses: Academic/Nonprofit Terms; Industry Terms: Not Available to Industry
How to cite: pAc5.1A-Dm-miR-13b-1 was a gift from Elisa Izaurralde (Addgene plasmid # 22762 ; http://n2t.net/addgene:22762 ; RRID:Addgene_22762)
