>Addgene plasmid #22762 | pAc5.1A-Dm-miR-13b-1 | addgene partial sequence | sequence record 28626 | 22762 with BGH-rev
TCATGGTGAGGTGATGATGACCGGTACGCGTAGAATCGAGACCGAGGAGAGGGTTAGGGATAGGCTTACC
TTCGAAGGGCCCTCTAGACTCGAGGTTTCCTTAAATGAAAAAAAAGAATATAAAAATAACAATTATTATA
AATTTAAATAAAAACAAAAACTACAAAAAAAAAACAACAAAAAAAAAACAAAAAATCTAAAACTTATGTG
TATCCTTATTCCTTCTCCGATTTTCAGATGGTTATTGGGCGTCGTCGACGAGTGCAGGATAGATCCGCTC
AATGTTGAGATTTCTTTACCCAAACTCGTCAAAATGGCTGTGATATGATTGTGAATACATAAGTTCACAA
ACATTTTAACGACATGGTATAAGAAAGACGTGGTTCAGTCGGTTATGAAATATATGTTTTTTGATCCGCT
GCCGCGATTCGCACGAATTCCACCACACTGGACTAGTAGGTACCCCGATCCGGGGTCTCTGGATTAGACG
ACTGCTGGCTGATGGAGCGGCTTTGTGTCGGGAGGAGTATCCACACAGCACAAGAACT
